Addgene plasmid #83863: pDONR-IAA3_no stop
Purpose: Gateway donor vector for IAA3 with no stop codon
Depositing lab: Jennifer Nemhauser. Depositing organization: University of Washington. Publication: A synthetic approach reveals extensive tunability of auxin signaling. Havens KA, Guseman JM, Jang SS, Pierre-Jerome E, Bolten N, Klavins E, Nemhauser JL. Plant Physiol. 2012 Sep;160(1):135-42. doi: 10.1104/pp.112.202184. Epub 2012 Jul 27. PubMed 22843664.
Backbone
  Vector backbone: pDONR221
  Backbone manufacturer: Invitrogen
  Vector type: Gateway Donor vector
Growth in bacteria
  Bacterial resistance: Kanamycin, 50 μg/mL
  Growth temperature: 37°C
  Growth strain: DH5alpha
  Copy number: Unknown
Gene/Insert
  Gene/Insert name: IAA3 (alt name: SHY2)
  Species: A. thaliana (mustard weed)
  Mutation: no stop codon
  Entrez Gene: SHY2 (a.k.a. AT1G04240, F19P19.32, F19P19_32, IAA3, SHORT HYPOCOTYL 2, indole-3-acetic acid inducible 3)
  Cloning method: Gateway Cloning
  Sequencing primers: 5′ M13F; 3′ M13R
Terms and licenses: Academic/Nonprofit Terms; Industry Terms: Not Available to Industry
How to cite: pDONR-IAA3_no stop was a gift from Jennifer Nemhauser (Addgene plasmid # 83863 ; http://n2t.net/addgene:83863 ; RRID:Addgene_83863)
