[The description below was written by a language model from this plasmid's Addgene catalogue record and pLannotate feature annotations shown in this document.]
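Description:
pDONR-IAA3_no stop is a Gateway entry clone built in the pDONR221 backbone, carrying the Arabidopsis thaliana IAA3 coding sequence (also known as SHY2, SHORT HYPOCOTYL 2) with its stop codon removed. Although catalogued as a donor vector, the roughly 3.1 kb plasmid has attL1 and attL2 sites flanking the insert. This indicates that the BP recombination has already taken place and the construct is ready for LR Clonase-mediated transfer into attR-containing destination vectors. It is maintained in E. coli through a high-copy ColE1/pUC-type origin and selected with kanamycin via an aminoglycoside phosphotransferase gene.

The plasmid has no promoter positioned to express IAA3, so expression depends on the destination vector chosen. The rrnB T1 and T2 terminators lie upstream of attL1 and insulate the cloning region from read-through transcription. A T7 promoter sits just beyond attL2 and points back toward the insert, and the M13 forward and reverse primer sites allow sequence verification. The short lacI and lacZα fragments in the annotation are backbone remnants with no functional role.

IAA3 encodes an Aux/IAA protein, a short-lived transcriptional repressor of early auxin response genes. It acts through interaction with auxin response factors and is degraded in response to auxin. Omitting the stop codon allows translation to continue through the recombined att site into a C-terminal tag or reporter supplied by the destination vector. This suits the associated work on synthetic reconstruction and tuning of auxin signalling, although the record does not specify which fusion partners or destination vectors were used.
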