Features (pLannotate 1.2.2; 10 found; start..end, strand, type, name):
    121..213     +  CDS            lacI (fragment): lac repressor; lacI; The lac repressor binds to the lac operator to inhibit transcription in E. coli. This inhibition can be relieved by adding lactose or isopropyl-β-D-thiogalactopyranoside (IPTG).
    268..295     -  terminator     rrnB T2 terminator: transcription terminator T2 from the E. coli rrnB gene
    427..470     +  terminator     rrnB T1 terminator: Escherichia coli rrnB; transcription terminator T1 from the E. coli rrnB gene
    517..553     -  CDS            lacZα (fragment): LacZα fragment of β-galactosidase; lacZ fragment
    569..668     +  protein_bind   attL1: mutant version of attL; recombination site for the Gateway® LR reaction LR Clonase™
    674..1240    +  CDS            IAA3: IAA3_ARATH - Also known as SHY2. Experimental evidence at protein level: Swiss-Prot protein existence level 1. Aux/IAA proteins are short-lived transcriptional factors that function as repressors of early auxin response genes at low auxin concentrations. Repression is thought to result from the interaction with auxin response factors (ARFs), proteins that bind to the auxin- responsive promoter element (AuxRE). Plays a central role in auxin regulation of root growth, in gravitropism, and in lateral root formation (PubMed:9895319). Regulated by an auxin-induced protein turnover (PubMed:14617065)
   1242..1341    -  protein_bind   attL2: mutant version of attL; recombination site for the Gateway® LR reaction LR Clonase™
   1359..1377    -  promoter       T7 promoter: promoter for bacteriophage T7 RNA polymerase
   1511..2320    +  CDS            KanR: aminoglycoside phosphotransferase; aph(3')-Ia; confers resistance to kanamycin in bacteria or G418 (Geneticin®) in eukaryotes
   2467..3055    +  rep_origin     ori: high-copy-number ColE1/pMB1/pBR322/pUC origin of replication
>Addgene plasmid #83863 | pDONR-IAA3_no stop | depositor full sequence | sequence record 161903 | pDONR-IAA3_no stop sequence 3117 bps
CTTTCCTGCGTTATCCCCTGATTCTGTGGATAACCGTATTACCGCCTTTGAGTGAGCTGATACCGCTCGC
CGCAGCCGAACGACCGAGCGCAGCGAGTCAGTGAGCGAGGAAGCGGAAGAGCGCCCAATACGCAAACCGC
CTCTCCCCGCGCGTTGGCCGATTCATTAATGCAGCTGGCACGACAGGTTTCCCGACTGGAAAGCGGGCAG
TGAGCGCAACGCAATTAATACGCGTACCGCTAGCCAGGAAGAGTTTGTAGAAACGCAAAAAGGCCATCCG
TCAGGATGGCCTTCTGCTTAGTTTGATGCCTGGCAGTTTATGGCGGGCGTCCTGCCCGCCACCCTCCGGG
CCGTTGCTTCACAACGTTCAAATCCGCTCCCGGCGGATTTGTCCTACTCAGGAGAGCGTTCACCGACAAA
CAACAGATAAAACGAAAGGCCCAGTCTTCCGACTGAGCCTTTCGTTTTATTTGATGCCTGGCAGTTCCCT
ACTCTCGCGTTAACGCTAGCATGGATGTTTTCCCAGTCACGACGTTGTAAAACGACGGCCAGTCTTAAGC
TCGGGCCCCAAATAATGATTTTATTTTGACTGATAGTGACCTGTTCGTTGCAACAAATTGATGAGCAATG
CTTTTTTATAATGCCAACTTTGTACAAAAAAGCAGGCTTCAAAATGGATGAGTTTGTTAACCTCAAGGAA
ACAGAGCTGAGGCTGGGATTACCGGGAACAGATAATGTATGTGAAGCAAAAGAGAGAGTTTCTTGCTGTA
ATAACAACAATAAGAGAGTACTATCAACTGATACTGAGAAGGAGATTGAATCATCATCAAGGAAAACTGA
AACATCCCCTCCTCGAAAGGCTCAGATTGTTGGATGGCCACCAGTTAGATCTTACAGGAAGAACAACATT
CAGAGTAAGAAGAATGAATCTGAGCATGAGGGTCAAGGAATCTATGTGAAAGTAAGTATGGATGGTGCAC
CATACTTGAGGAAAATAGATCTGAGTTGTTACAAAGGATACTCAGAGTTGCTTAAAGCTTTAGAAGTGAT
GTTCAAATTCTCTGTGGGAGAGTACTTTGAGAGAGATGGATATAAAGGTTCAGACTTTGTGCCTACTTAT
GAAGACAAAGATGGTGATTGGATGCTCATTGGTGATGTTCCATGGGAGATGTTCATATGTACGTGCAAGA
GACTAAGGATCATGAAAGGATCAGAAGCCAAAGGTTTAGGCTGTGGTGTACACCCAGCTTTCTTGTACAA
AGTTGGCATTATAAGAAAGCATTGCTTATCAATTTGTTGCAACGAACAGGTCACTATCAGTCAAAATAAA
ATCATTATTTGCCATCCAGCTGATATCCCCTATAGTGAGTCGTATTACATGGTCATAGCTGTTTCCTGGC
AGCTCTGGCCCGTGTCTCAAAATCTCTGATGTTACATTGCACAAGATAAAATAATATCATCATGAACAAT
AAAACTGTCTGCTTACATAAACAGTAATACAAGGGGTGTTATGAGCCATATTCAACGGGAAACGTCGAGG
CCGCGATTAAATTCCAACATGGATGCTGATTTATATGGGTATAAATGGGCTCGCGATAATGTCGGGCAAT
CAGGTGCGACAATCTATCGCTTGTATGGGAAGCCCGATGCGCCAGAGTTGTTTCTGAAACATGGCAAAGG
TAGCGTTGCCAATGATGTTACAGATGAGATGGTCAGACTAAACTGGCTGACGGAATTTATGCCTCTTCCG
ACCATCAAGCATTTTATCCGTACTCCTGATGATGCATGGTTACTCACCACTGCGATCCCCGGAAAAACAG
CATTCCAGGTATTAGAAGAATATCCTGATTCAGGTGAAAATATTGTTGATGCGCTGGCAGTGTTCCTGCG
CCGGTTGCATTCGATTCCTGTTTGTAATTGTCCTTTTAACAGCGATCGCGTATTTCGTCTCGCTCAGGCG
CAATCACGAATGAATAACGGTTTGGTTGATGCGAGTGATTTTGATGACGAGCGTAATGGCTGGCCTGTTG
AACAAGTCTGGAAAGAAATGCATAAACTTTTGCCATTCTCACCGGATTCAGTCGTCACTCATGGTGATTT
CTCACTTGATAACCTTATTTTTGACGAGGGGAAATTAATAGGTTGTATTGATGTTGGACGAGTCGGAATC
GCAGACCGATACCAGGATCTTGCCATCCTATGGAACTGCCTCGGTGAGTTTTCTCCTTCATTACAGAAAC
GGCTTTTTCAAAAATATGGTATTGATAATCCTGATATGAATAAATTGCAGTTTCATTTGATGCTCGATGA
GTTTTTCTAATCAGAATTGGTTAATTGGTTGTAACACTGGCAGAGCATTACGCTGACTTGACGGGACGGC
GCAAGCTCATGACCAAAATCCCTTAACGTGAGTTACGCGTCGTTCCACTGAGCGTCAGACCCCGTAGAAA
AGATCAAAGGATCTTCTTGAGATCCTTTTTTTCTGCGCGTAATCTGCTGCTTGCAAACAAAAAAACCACC
GCTACCAGCGGTGGTTTGTTTGCCGGATCAAGAGCTACCAACTCTTTTTCCGAAGGTAACTGGCTTCAGC
AGAGCGCAGATACCAAATACTGTTCTTCTAGTGTAGCCGTAGTTAGGCCACCACTTCAAGAACTCTGTAG
CACCGCCTACATACCTCGCTCTGCTAATCCTGTTACCAGTGGCTGCTGCCAGTGGCGATAAGTCGTGTCT
TACCGGGTTGGACTCAAGACGATAGTTACCGGATAAGGCGCAGCGGTCGGGCTGAACGGGGGGTTCGTGC
ACACAGCCCAGCTTGGAGCGAACGACCTACACCGAACTGAGATACCTACAGCGTGAGCTATGAGAAAGCG
CCACGCTTCCCGAAGGGAGAAAGGCGGACAGGTATCCGGTAAGCGGCAGGGTCGGAACAGGAGAGCGCAC
GAGGGAGCTTCCAGGGGGAAACGCCTGGTATCTTTATAGTCCTGTCGGGTTTCGCCACCTCTGACTTGAG
CGTCGATTTTTGTGATGCTCGTCAGGGGGGCGGAGCCTATGGAAAAACGCCAGCAACGCGGCCTTTTTAC
GGTTCCTGGCCTTTTGCTGGCCTTTTGCTCACATGTT
