>Addgene plasmid #83863 | pDONR-IAA3_no stop | addgene partial sequence | sequence record 161902 | M13-F20 5'-TGTAAAACGACGGCCAGT-3'
TGATTTTATTTTGACTGATAGTGACCTGTTCGTTGCAACAAATTGATGAGCAATGCTTTTTTATAATGCC
AACTTTGTACAAAAAAGCAGGCTTCAAAATGGATGAGTTTGTTAACCTCAAGGAAACAGAGCTGAGGCTG
GGATTACCGGGAACAGATAATGTATGTGAAGCAAAAGAGAGAGTTTCTTGCTGTAATAACAACAATAAGA
GAGTACTATCAACTGATACTGAGAAGGAGATTGAATCATCATCAAGGAAAACTGAAACATCCCCTCCTCG
AAAGGCTCAGATTGTTGGATGGCCACCAGTTAGATCTTACAGGAAGAACAACATTCAGAGTAAGAAGAAT
GAATCTGAGCATGAGGGTCAAGGAATCTATGTGAAAGTAAGTATGGATGGTGCACCATACTTGAGGAAAA
TAGATCTGAGTTGTTACAAAGGATACTCAGAGTTGCTTAAAGCTTTAGAAGTGATGTTCAAATTCTCTGT
GGGAGAGTACTTTGAGAGAGATGGATATAAAGGTTCAGACTTTGTGCCTACTTATGAAGACAAAGATGGT
GATTGGATGCTCATTGGTGATGTTCCATGGGAGATGTTCATATGTACGTGCAAGAGACTAAGGATCATGA
AAGGATCAGAAGCCAAAGGTTTAGGCTGTGGTGTACACCCAGCTTTCTTGTACAAAGTTGGCATTATAAG
AAAGCATTGCTTATCAATTTGTTGCAACGAACAGGTCACTATCAGTCAAAATAAAATCATTATTTGCCAT
CCAGCTGATATCCCCTATAGTGAGTCGTATTACATGGTCATAGCTGTTTCCTGGCAGCTCTGGCCCGTGT
CTCAAAATCTCTGATGTTAC
